Addgene plasmid #98581: nucHCB2
Purpose: Nuclear Huntingtin Chromobody 2: "iVHH4" intrabody recognizing amino acids 49–148 of huntingtin, fused to eYFP and nuclear localization signal.
Depositing lab: Ray Truant. Depositing organization: McMaster University. Publication: Huntingtin is a scaffolding protein in the ATM oxidative DNA damage response complex. Maiuri T, Mocle AJ, Hung CL, Xia J, van Roon-Mom WM, Truant R. Hum Mol Genet. 2016 Dec 25. pii: ddw395. doi: 10.1093/hmg/ddw395. PubMed 28017939.
Backbone
  Vector backbone: peYFPN1
  Backbone manufacturer: Clontech
  Backbone size w/o insert (bp): 4700
  Total vector size (bp): 5116
  Modifications to backbone: Bears the peYFPC1 multiple cloning site
  Vector type: Mammalian Expression
  Selectable markers: Neomycin (select with G418)
Growth in bacteria
  Bacterial resistance: Kanamycin, 50 μg/mL
  Growth temperature: 37°C
  Growth strain: DH5alpha
  Copy number: High Copy
Gene/Insert
  Gene/Insert name: HCB2 (alt name: iVHH4)
  Species: Synthetic
  Insert size (bp): 386
  Promoter: CMV
  Tag / fusion protein: YFP (C terminal on insert); NLS (C terminal on insert)
  Cloning method: Gibson Cloning
  Sequencing primers: 5′ GTGTACGGTGGGAGGTC; 3′ GTAAAACCTCTACAAATGTG
Resource information
  A portion of this plasmid was derived from a plasmid made by: SCHUT, M. H., PEPERS, B. A., KLOOSTER, R., VAN DER MAAREL, S. M., EL KHATABI, M., VERRIPS, T., DEN DUNNEN, J. T., VAN OMMEN, G. J. & VAN ROON-MOM, W. M. 2015. Selection and characterization of llama single domain antibodies against N-terminal huntingtin. Neurol Sci, 36, 429-34.
Terms and licenses: Academic/Nonprofit Terms; Industry Terms: Not Available to Industry
How to cite: nucHCB2 was a gift from Ray Truant (Addgene plasmid # 98581 ; http://n2t.net/addgene:98581 ; RRID:Addgene_98581)
