[The description below was written by a language model from this plasmid's Addgene catalogue record and pLannotate feature annotations shown in this document.]
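Description:
nucHCB2 is a mammalian expression plasmid encoding a nuclear-targeted "chromobody" against huntingtin, built on the Clontech peYFP-N1 backbone modified to carry the peYFP-C1 multiple cloning site. The insert, HCB2 (also called iVHH4), is a synthetic single-domain antibody of about 386 bp, derived from a llama single-domain antibody selected against N-terminal huntingtin, and it recognizes amino acids 49–148 of the protein. The automated annotation labels this open reading frame as a mouse immunoglobulin heavy-chain variable region. This most likely reflects homology between VHH domains and conventional heavy-chain variable domains rather than a murine origin.

Expression is driven by the CMV immediate early enhancer and promoter. The intrabody coding sequence is followed in the same orientation by EYFP and then a short fragment of SV40 large T antigen, which corresponds to the nuclear localization signal listed in the record. An SV40 polyadenylation signal terminates the transcript. The resulting fusion protein should therefore be a fluorescent binder that accumulates in the nucleus, allowing endogenous huntingtin there to be visualized in living cells. The associated publication concerns huntingtin as a scaffold in the ATM oxidative DNA damage response.

The plasmid replicates in bacteria at high copy from a pUC-type origin and also carries an f1 origin. A single Tn5 NeoR/KanR gene sits behind tandem bacterial (bla) and SV40 early promoters and ends in an HSV TK polyadenylation signal. It gives kanamycin resistance in E. coli and G418 selection in mammalian cells. The sequenced record (5,145 nt) is slightly longer than the catalogued total size of 5,116 bp.
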