Features (pLannotate 1.2.2; 16 found; start..end, strand, type, name):
      1..304     +  enhancer       CMV enhancer: human cytomegalovirus immediate early enhancer
    305..508     +  promoter       CMV promoter: human cytomegalovirus (CMV) immediate early promoter
    559..624     +  misc_feature   MCS: multiple cloning site
    631..1002    +  CDS            HVM24_MOUSE: Experimental evidence at protein level: Swiss-Prot protein existence level 1. From Mus musculus (Mouse).
   1012..1728    +  CDS            EYFP: EYFP is a basic (constitutively fluorescent) green/yellow fluorescent protein published in 1996, derived from Aequorea victoria. It is reported to be a very rapidly-maturing weak dimer with high acid sensitivity.
   1766..1850    +  CDS            large T antigen (fragment): large T antigen from SV40 (simian virus 40)
   1873..1994    +  polyA_signal   SV40 poly(A) signal: SV40 polyadenylation signal
   2028..2456    -  rep_origin     f1 ori (sequence partly withheld): f1 bacteriophage origin of replication; arrow indicates direction of (+) strand synthesis
   2483..2587    +  promoter       AmpR promoter: bla
   2589..2946    +  promoter       SV40 promoter: SV40 enhancer and early promoter
   2981..3775    +  CDS            NeoR/KanR: aminoglycoside phosphotransferase from Tn5; aph(3')-II (or nptII); confers resistance to neomycin, kanamycin, and G418 (Geneticin®)
   3796..3948    +  CDS            ble (fragment): BLE_KLEPN - Experimental evidence at protein level: Swiss-Prot protein existence level 1. Binding protein with a strong affinity to the bleomycin family of antibiotics. Binds to CL990; an antimitotic-antibiotic compound. From Klebsiella pneumoniae.
   4007..4054    +  polyA_signal   HSV TK poly(A) signal: herpes simplex virus thymidine kinase polyadenylation signal (Cole and Stacy, 1985)
   4145..4161    -  polyA_signal   bGH poly(A) signal (fragment): bovine growth hormone polyadenylation signal
   4383..4971    +  rep_origin     ori: high-copy-number ColE1/pMB1/pBR322/pUC origin of replication
   5086..5145    +  enhancer       CMV enhancer (fragment): human cytomegalovirus immediate early enhancer
>Addgene plasmid #98581 | nucHCB2 | addgene full sequence | sequence record 189303 | Addgene NGS Result
CGTTACATAACTTACGGTAAATGGCCCGCCTGGCTGACCGCCCAACGACCCCCGCCCATTGACGTCAATA
ATGACGTATGTTCCCATAGTAACGCCAATAGGGACTTTCCATTGACGTCAATGGGTGGAGTATTTACGGT
AAACTGCCCACTTGGCAGTACATCAAGTGTATCATATGCCAAGTACGCCCCCTATTGACGTCAATGACGG
TAAATGGCCCGCCTGGCATTATGCCCAGTACATGACCTTATGGGACTTTCCTACTTGGCAGTACATCTAC
GTATTAGTCATCGCTATTACCATGGTGATGCGGTTTTGGCAGTACATCAATGGGCGTGGATAGCGGTTTG
ACTCACGGGGATTTCCAAGTCTCCACCCCATTGACGTCAATGGGAGTTTGTTTTGGCACCAAAATCAACG
GGACTTTCCAAAATGTCGTAACAACTCCGCCCCATTGACGCAAATGGGCGGTAGGCGTGTACGGTGGGAG
GTCTATATAAGCAGAGCTGGTTTAGTGAACCGTCAGATCCGCTAGCGCTACCGGTCGCCACCATGGTGTC
CGGACTCAGATCTCGAGCTCAAGCTTCGAATTCTGCAGTCGACGGTACCGCGGGCCCGGGATCCATGGCA
GAGGTGCAGCTGGTGGAGTCTGGGGGAGGCTTGGTGCAGCCTGGGGGGTCTCTGAGACTCTCCTGTGCAG
CCTCTGGATTCACTTTGGATTATTATGCCATAGGCTGGTTCCGCCAGGCCCCAGGGAAGGAGCGCGAGGG
GGTCTCATGTATTAGTAGTAGTGATGGTAGCACATACTATGCAGACTCCGTGAAGGGCCGATTCACCATC
TCCAGAGACAATGCCAAGAACACGGTGTATCTGCAAATGAACAGCCTGAAACCTGAGGACACGGCCGTTT
ATTACTGTGCGACAGTCCGCGCTCCCTATAGCGACTATTGTAATGGGTATTATGACTACTGGGGCCAGGG
GACCCAGGTCACCGTCTCCTCAGGAGGATCCATGGTGAGCAAGGGCGAGGAGCTGTTCACCGGGGTGGTG
CCCATCCTGGTCGAGCTGGACGGCGACGTAAACGGCCACAAGTTCAGCGTGTCCGGCGAGGGCGAGGGCG
ATGCCACCTACGGCAAGCTGACCCTGAAGTTCATCTGCACCACCGGCAAGCTGCCCGTGCCCTGGCCCAC
CCTCGTGACCACCTTCGGCTACGGCCTGCAGTGCTTCGCCCGCTACCCCGACCACATGAAGCAGCACGAC
TTCTTCAAGTCCGCCATGCCCGAAGGCTACGTCCAGGAGCGCACCATCTTCTTCAAGGACGACGGCAACT
ACAAGACCCGCGCCGAGGTGAAGTTCGAGGGCGACACCCTGGTGAACCGCATCGAGCTGAAGGGCATCGA
CTTCAAGGAGGACGGCAACATCCTGGGGCACAAGCTGGAGTACAACTACAACAGCCACAACGTCTATATC
ATGGCCGACAAGCAGAAGAACGGCATCAAGGTGAACTTCAAGATCCGCCACAACATCGAGGACGGCAGCG
TGCAGCTCGCCGACCACTACCAGCAGAACACCCCCATCGGCGACGGCCCCGTGCTGCTGCCCGACAACCA
CTACCTGAGCTACCAGTCCGCCCTGAGCAAAGACCCCAACGAGAAGCGCGATCACATGGTCCTGCTGGAG
TTCGTGACCGCCGCCGGGATCACTCTCGGCATGGACGAGCTGTACAAGTCTAGACCCAAGAAGAAGAGAA
AGGTGTCTAGATAACTGATCATAATCAGCCATACCACATTTGTAGAGGTTTTACTTGCTTTAAAAAACCT
CCCACACCTCCCCCTGAACCTGTAACATAAAATGAATGCAATTGTTGTTGTTAACTTGTTTATTGCAGCT
TATAATGGTTACAAATAAAGCAATAGCATCACAAATTTCACAAATAAAGCATTTTTTTCACTGCATTCTA
GTTGTGGTTTGTCCAAACTCATCAATGTATCTTAACGCGTAAATTGTAAGCGTTAATATTTTGTTAAAAT
TCGCGTTAAATTTTTGTTAAATCAGCTCATTTTTTAACCAATAGGCCGAAATCGGCAAAATCCCTTATAA
ATCAAAAGAATAGACCGAGATAGGGT
[37 nt withheld, positions 2127-2163]
AAAGAACGTGGACTCCAACGTCAAAGG
[49 nt withheld, positions 2191-2239]
T
[91 nt withheld, positions 2241-2331]
G
[124 nt withheld, positions 2333-2456]
CAGGTGGCACTTTTCGGGGAAATGTGCGCGGAACCCCTATTTGTTTATTTTTCTAAATACATTCAAATAT
GTATCCGCTCATGAGACAATAACCCTGATAAATGCTTCAATAATATTGAAAAAGGAAGAGTCCTGAGGCG
GAAAGAACCAGCTGTGGAATGTGTGTCAGTTAGGGTGTGGAAAGTCCCCAGGCTCCCCAGCAGGCAGAAG
TATGCAAAGCATGCATCTCAATTAGTCAGCAACCAGGTGTGGAAAGTCCCCAGGCTCCCCAGCAGGCAGA
AGTATGCAAAGCATGCATCTCAATTAGTCAGCAACCATAGTCCCGCCCCTAACTCCGCCCATCCCGCCCC
TAACTCCGCCCAGTTCCGCCCATTCTCCGCCCCATGGCTGACTAATTTTTTTTATTTATGCAGAGGCCGA
GGCCGCCTCGGCCTCTGAGCTATTCCAGAAGTAGTGAGGAGGCTTTTTTGGAGGCCTAGGCTTTTGCAAA
GATCGATCAAGAGACAGGATGAGGATCGTTTCGCATGATTGAACAAGATGGATTGCACGCAGGTTCTCCG
GCCGCTTGGGTGGAGAGGCTATTCGGCTATGACTGGGCACAACAGACAATCGGCTGCTCTGATGCCGCCG
TGTTCCGGCTGTCAGCGCAGGGGCGCCCGGTTCTTTTTGTCAAGACCGACCTGTCCGGTGCCCTGAATGA
ACTGCAAGACGAGGCAGCGCGGCTATCGTGGCTGGCCACGACGGGCGTTCCTTGCGCAGCTGTGCTCGAC
GTTGTCACTGAAGCGGGAAGGGACTGGCTGCTATTGGGCGAAGTGCCGGGGCAGGATCTCCTGTCATCTC
ACCTTGCTCCTGCCGAGAAAGTATCCATCATGGCTGATGCAATGCGGCGGCTGCATACGCTTGATCCGGC
TACCTGCCCATTCGACCACCAAGCGAAACATCGCATCGAGCGAGCACGTACTCGGATGGAAGCCGGTCTT
GTCGATCAGGATGATCTGGACGAAGAGCATCAGGGGCTCGCGCCAGCCGAACTGTTCGCCAGGCTCAAGG
CGAGCATGCCCGACGGCGAGGATCTCGTCGTGACCCATGGCGATGCCTGCTTGCCGAATATCATGGTGGA
AAATGGCCGCTTTTCTGGATTCATCGACTGTGGCCGGCTGGGTGTGGCGGACCGCTATCAGGACATAGCG
TTGGCTACCCGTGATATTGCTGAAGAGCTTGGCGGCGAATGGGCTGACCGCTTCCTCGTGCTTTACGGTA
TCGCCGCTCCCGATTCGCAGCGCATCGCCTTCTATCGCCTTCTTGACGAGTTCTTCTGAGCGGGACTCTG
GGGTTCGAAATGACCGACCAAGCGACGCCCAACCTGCCATCACGAGATTTCGATTCCACCGCCGCCTTCT
ATGAAAGGTTGGGCTTCGGAATCGTTTTCCGGGACGCCGGCTGGATGATCCTCCAGCGCGGGGATCTCAT
GCTGGAGTTCTTCGCCCACCCTAGGGGGAGGCTAACTGAAACACGGAAGGAGACAATACCGGAAGGAACC
CGCGCTATGACGGCAATAAAAAGACAGAATAAAACGCACGGTGTTGGGTCGTTTGTTCATAAACGCGGGG
TTCGGTCCCAGGGCTGGCACTCTGTCGATACCCCACCGAGACCCCATTGGGGCCAATACGCCCGCGTTTC
TTCCTTTTCCCCACCCCACCCCCCAAGTTCGGGTGAAGGCCCAGGGCTCGCAGCCAACGTCGGGGCGGCA
GGCCCTGCCATAGCCTCAGGTTACTCATATATACTTTAGATTGATTTAAAACTTCATTTTTAATTTAAAA
GGATCTAGGTGAAGATCCTTTTTGATAATCTCATGACCAAAATCCCTTAACGTGAGTTTTCGTTCCACTG
AGCGTCAGACCCCGTAGAAAAGATCAAAGGATCTTCTTGAGATCCTTTTTTTCTGCGCGTAATCTGCTGC
TTGCAAACAAAAAAACCACCGCTACCAGCGGTGGTTTGTTTGCCGGATCAAGAGCTACCAACTCTTTTTC
CGAAGGTAACTGGCTTCAGCAGAGCGCAGATACCAAATACTGTTCTTCTAGTGTAGCCGTAGTTAGGCCA
CCACTTCAAGAACTCTGTAGCACCGCCTACATACCTCGCTCTGCTAATCCTGTTACCAGTGGCTGCTGCC
AGTGGCGATAAGTCGTGTCTTACCGGGTTGGACTCAAGACGATAGTTACCGGATAAGGCGCAGCGGTCGG
GCTGAACGGGGGGTTCGTGCACACAGCCCAGCTTGGAGCGAACGACCTACACCGAACTGAGATACCTACA
GCGTGAGCTATGAGAAAGCGCCACGCTTCCCGAAGGGAGAAAGGCGGACAGGTATCCGGTAAGCGGCAGG
GTCGGAACAGGAGAGCGCACGAGGGAGCTTCCAGGGGGAAACGCCTGGTATCTTTATAGTCCTGTCGGGT
TTCGCCACCTCTGACTTGAGCGTCGATTTTTGTGATGCTCGTCAGGGGGGCGGAGCCTATGGAAAAACGC
CAGCAACGCGGCCTTTTTACGGTTCCTGGCCTTTTGCTGGCCTTTTGCTCACATGTTCTTTCCTGCGTTA
TCCCCTGATTCTGTGGATAACCGTATTACCGCCATGCATTAGTTATTAATAGTAATCAATTACGGGGTCA
TTAGTTCATAGCCCATATATGGAGTTCCG
