>Addgene plasmid #98581 | nucHCB2 | depositor partial sequence | sequence record 181040 | forward primer  5-GTGTACGGTGGGAGGTC-3
GCTAGCGCTACCGGTCGCNCCATGGTGTCCGGACTCAGATCTCGAGCTCAAGCTTCGAATTCTGCAGTCG
ACGGTACCGCGGGCCCGGGATCCATGGCAGAGGTGCAGCTGGTGGAGTCTGGGGGAGGCTTGGTGCAGCC
TGGGGGGTCTCTGAGACTCTCCTGTGCAGCCTCTGGATTCACTTTGGATTATTATGCCATAGGCTGGTTC
CGCCAGGCCCCAGGGAAGGAGCGCGAGGGGGTCTCATGTATTAGTAGTAGTGATGGTAGCACATACTATG
CAGACTCCGTGAAGGGCCGATTCACCATCTCCAGANACAATGCCAAGAACACGGTGTATCTGCAAATGAA
CAGCCTGAAACCTGAGGACACGGCCGTTTATTACTGTGCGACAGTCCGCGCTCCCTATAGCGACTATTGT
AATGGGTATTATGACTACTGGGGCCAGGGGACCCAGGTCACCGTCTCCTCAGGAGGATCCATGGTGAGCA
AGGGCGAGGAGCTGTTCACCGGGGTGGTGCCCATCCTGGTCGAGCTGGACGGCGACGTAAACGGCCACAA
GTTCAGCGTGTCCGGCGAGGGCGAGGGCGATGCCACCTACGGCAAGCTGACCCTGAAGTTCATCTGCACC
ACCGGCAAGCTGCCCGTGCCCTGGCCCACCCTCGTGACCACCTTCGGCTACGGCCTGCAGTGCTTCGCCC
GCTACCCCGACCACATGAAGCAGCACGACTTCTTCAAGTCCGCCATGCCCGANNGCTACGTCCAGGAGCG
CACCATCTTCTTCAAGGACGACGGCAACTACAAGACCCGCGCCGAGGTGAAGTTCGAGGGCGACACCCTG
GTGAACCGCATCGAGCTGAAGGGCATCGACTTCAAGGAGGACGGCAACATCCTGGGGCACAAGCTGGAGT
ACAACTACAACAGCCACAACGTCTATATCATGGCCGACAAGCAGAAGAACGGCATCAAGGTGAACTTCAA
GATCCGCCACAACATCGAGGACGGCAGCGTGCAGCTCGCCGACCACTACCAGCANANACCCCCATCGGCG
ANGGCCCCGTGCTGCTGCCCNANACCNCTANCTGANCTACCAGTCCGNCCNNANCAANNACCCC
