>Addgene plasmid #98581 | nucHCB2 | depositor partial sequence | sequence record 181041 | reverse primer 5-GTAAAACCTCTACAAATGTG-3
CCTTTCTCTTCTTCTTGGGTCTAGACTTGTACAGCTCGTCCATGCCGAGAGTGATCCCGGCGGCGGTCAC
GAACTCCAGCAGGNCCATGTGATCGCGCTTCTCGTTGGGGTCTTTGCTCAGGGCGGACTGGTAGCTCAGG
TAGTGGTTGTCGGGCAGCAGCACGGGGCCGTCGCCGATGGGGGTGTTCTGCTGGTAGTGGTCGGCGAGCT
GCACGCTGCCGTCCTCGATGTTGTGGCGGATCTTGAAGTTCACCTTGATGCCGTTCTTCTGCTTGTCGGC
CATGATATAGACGTTGTGGCTGTTGTAGTTGTACTCCAGCTTGTGCCCCAGGATGTTGCCGTCCTCCTTG
AAGTCGATGCCCTTCAGCTCGATGCGGTTCACCAGGGTGTCGCCCTCGAACTTCACCTCGGCGCGGGTCT
TGTAGTTGCCGTCGTCCTTGAAGAAGATGGTGCGCTCCTGGACGTAGCCTTCGGGCATGGCGGACTTGAA
GAAGTCGTGCTGCTTCATGTGGTCGGGGTAGCGGGCGAAGCACTGCAGGCCGTAGCCGAAGGTGGTCACG
AGGGTGGGCCAGGGCACGGGCAGCTTGCCGGTGGTGCAGATGAACTTCAGGGTCAGCTTGCCGTANGTGG
CATCGCCCTCGCCCTCGCCGGACACGCTGAACTTGTGGCCGTTTACGTCGCCGTCCAGCTCGACCAGGAT
GGGCACCACCCCGGTGAACAGCTCCTCGCCCTTGCTCACCATGGATCCTCCTGAGGAGACGGTGACCTGG
GTCCCCTGGCCCCAGTAGTCATAATACCCATTACAATAGTCGCTATAGGGAGCGCGGACTGTCGCACAGT
AATAAACGGCCGTGTCCTCAGGTTTCAGGCTGTTCATTTGCAGATACACCGTGTTCTTGGCATTGTCTCT
GGAGATGGTGAATCGGCCCTTCACGGAGTCTGCATAGTATGTGCTACNATCACTACTACTAATACATGAG
ACCCCCTCGCGCTCCTTCCCTGGGGCCTGGNNGAACNNGCCTATGGCATANTAATCCAAAGTGAATCCNG
AGGCTGCACAGGA
